Addgene plasmid #211266: pBiT3.1-C_AHI1:1-1196
Purpose: Mammalian expression of full-length human AHI1. C-terminal HiBiT tag.
Depositing lab: Cheryl Arrowsmith. Depositing organization: University of Toronto. Publication: A Target Class Ligandability Evaluation of WD40 Repeat-Containing Proteins. Ackloo S, Li F, Szewczyk M, Seitova A, Loppnau P, Zeng H, Xu J, Ahmad S, Arnautova YA, Baghaie AJ, Beldar S, Bolotokova A, Centrella PA, Chau I, Clark MA, Cuozzo JW, Dehghani-Tafti S, Disch JS, Dong A, Dumas A, Feng JA, Ghiabi P, Gibson E, Gilmer J, Goldman B, Green SR, Guie MA, Guilinger JP, Harms N, Herasymenko O, Houliston S, Hutchinson A, Kearnes S, Keefe AD, Kimani SW, Kramer T, Kutera M, Kwak HA, Lento C, Li Y, Liu J, Loup J, Machado RAC, Mulhern CJ, Perveen S, Righetto GL, Riley P, Shrestha S, Sigel EA, Silva M, Sintchak MD, Slakman BL, Taylor RD, Thompson J, Torng W, Underkoffler C, von Rechenberg M, Walsh RT, Watson I, Wilson DJ, Wolf E, Yadav M, Yazdi AK, Zhang J, Zhang Y, Santhakumar V, Edwards AM, Barsyte-Lovejoy D, Schapira M, Brown PJ, Halabelian L, Arrowsmith CH. J Med Chem. 2025 Jan 23;68(2):1092-1112. doi: 10.1021/acs.jmedchem.4c02010. Epub 2024 Nov 4. PubMed 39495097.
Backbone
  Vector backbone: pBiT3.1-C
  Backbone manufacturer: Promega
  Vector type: Mammalian Expression
  Selectable markers: Neomycin (select with G418)
Growth in bacteria
  Bacterial resistance: Kanamycin, 50 μg/mL
  Growth temperature: 37°C
  Growth strain: DH5alpha
  Copy number: High Copy
Gene/Insert
  Gene/Insert name: AHI1:M1-E1196
  Species: H. sapiens (human)
  Insert size (bp): 3588
  Mutation: wild type
  Entrez Gene: AHI1 (a.k.a. AHI-1, JBTS3, ORF1, dJ71N10.1)
  Promoter: CMV
  Tag / fusion protein: GSSGGSSGVSGWRLFKKIS (C terminal on insert)
  Cloning method: Ligation Independent Cloning
  Sequencing primers: 5′ T7; 3′ TTGCTCAGCGGTGGCAGCAG
Resource information
  A portion of this plasmid was derived from a plasmid made by: Addgene plasmid #30494
Terms and licenses: Academic/Nonprofit Terms; Industry Terms: Not Available to Industry
Depositor comments: 5' Cloning Site: EcoR1 (not destroyed), 3' Cloning Site: Xho1 (not destroyed).
How to cite: pBiT3.1-C_AHI1:1-1196 was a gift from Cheryl Arrowsmith (Addgene plasmid # 211266 ; http://n2t.net/addgene:211266 ; RRID:Addgene_211266)
