[The description below was written by a language model from this plasmid's Addgene catalogue record and pLannotate feature annotations shown in this document.]
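Description:
pBiT3.1-C_AHI1:1-1196 is a mammalian expression plasmid built on the Promega pBiT3.1-C backbone that produces full-length, wild-type human AHI1 (residues M1–E1196, a 3,588 bp open reading frame) carrying a C-terminal HiBiT tag. The insert was introduced by ligation-independent cloning between EcoRI and XhoI sites that remain intact, and a portion of the plasmid derives from an earlier deposited plasmid. Transcription is driven by the human cytomegalovirus immediate-early enhancer and promoter, followed by a chimeric β-globin/immunoglobulin intron that generally improves mRNA processing and expression. A T7 promoter just upstream of the coding sequence serves as a sequencing primer site. The AHI1 reading frame continues through a short glycine/serine linker into the HiBiT peptide, and the transcript ends at an SV40 polyadenylation signal. HiBiT is a small peptide that complements the LgBiT fragment to reconstitute NanoLuc luciferase, so the tagged protein can be measured by luminescence.

The plasmid replicates in E. coli from a high-copy ColE1/pUC-type origin and is selected with kanamycin through the neo (nptII) gene, which the feature table shows behind a bacterial EM7 promoter and next to a loxP site. The catalogue lists neomycin/G418 as the mammalian selectable marker. However, the annotated sequence shows no eukaryotic promoter directly upstream of neo, and it does contain an SV40 promoter-driven blasticidin S deaminase cassette with a synthetic poly(A) signal, which suggests that blasticidin selection may be available in mammalian cells. The small annotated SET1 and large T antigen fragments are probably incidental matches in the tag-proximal and SV40 poly(A) regions. AHI1 is a WD40 repeat-containing ciliary protein, and the construct was deposited with a study evaluating the ligandability of WD40 repeat proteins, where HiBiT fusions are suited to cellular protein-level or target-engagement assays.
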