Features (pLannotate 1.2.2; 17 found; start..end, strand, type, name):
     24..105     -  polyA_signal   SV40 poly(A) signal: SV40 polyadenylation signal
    128..211     -  CDS            large T antigen (fragment): large T antigen from SV40 (simian virus 40)
    276..641     +  enhancer       CMV enhancer: human cytomegalovirus immediate early enhancer
    643..842     +  promoter       CMV promoter: human cytomegalovirus (CMV) immediate early promoter
    981..1113    +  intron         chimeric intron: chimera between introns from human β-globin and immunoglobulin heavy chain genes
   1157..1175    +  promoter       T7 promoter: promoter for bacteriophage T7 RNA polymerase
   1243..4830    +  CDS            AHI1: AHI1_HUMAN - Experimental evidence at protein level: Swiss-Prot protein existence level 1. Involved in vesicle trafficking and required for ciliogenesis, formation of primary non-motile cilium, and recruitment of RAB8A to the basal body of primary cilium. Component of the tectonic-like complex, a complex localized at the transition zone of primary cilia and acting as a barrier that prevents diffusion of transmembrane proteins between the cilia and plasma membranes. Involved in neuronal differentiation. As a positive modulator of classical Wnt signaling, may play a crucial role in ciliary signa
   4926..4953    +  CDS            SET1 (fragment): solubility-enhancement tag derived from T7 phage gene 10B
   4979..5100    -  polyA_signal   SV40 poly(A) signal: SV40 polyadenylation signal
   5123..5191    -  CDS            large T antigen (fragment): large T antigen from SV40 (simian virus 40)
   5215..5248    +  protein_bind   loxP: Cre-mediated recombination occurs in the 8-bp core sequence (GCATACAT). Cre recombinase
   5258..5305    +  promoter       EM7 promoter: synthetic bacterial promoter&nbsp
   5337..6128    +  CDS            neo: KKA2_KLEPN - Also known as kan, nptII. Experimental evidence at protein level: Swiss-Prot protein existence level 1. Resistance to kanamycin, neomycin, paromomycin, ribostamycin, butirosin and gentamicin B. From Klebsiella pneumoniae.
   6289..6877    -  rep_origin     ori: high-copy-number ColE1/pMB1/pBR322/pUC origin of replication
   7003..7051    -  polyA_signal   poly(A) signal: synthetic polyadenylation signal
   7075..7473    -  CDS            BSD: blasticidin S deaminase; Aspergillus terreus BSD; confers resistance to blasticidin
   7504..7861    -  promoter       SV40 promoter: SV40 enhancer and early promoter
>Addgene plasmid #211266 | pBiT3.1-C_AHI1:1-1196 | addgene full sequence | sequence record 423416 | Addgene NGS Result
AAGACGCGTTAATTAAGACGTCGGCAGTGAAAAAAATGCTTTATTTGTGAAATTTGTGATGCTATTGCTT
TATTTGTAACCATTATAAGCTGCAATAAACAAGTTAACAACAACAATTGCATTCATTTTATGTTTCAGGT
TCAGGGGGAGGTGTGGGAGGTTTTTTAAAGCAAGTAAAACCTCTACAAATGTGGTATGGCTGATTATGAT
CCGCGGCCGCAATACGTCGACGTTATCAGCTGACTTCGTACGAGAGCCTAGGATTATGGCGCGCCACTAG
TTATTAATAGTAATCAATTACGGGGTCATTAGTTCATAGCCCATATATGGAGTTCCGCGTTACATAACTT
ACGGTAAATGGCCCGCCTGGCTGACCGCCCAACGACCCCCGCCCATTGACGTCAATAATGACGTATGTTC
CCATAGTAACGCCAATAGGGACTTTCCATTGACGTCAATGGGTGGAGTATTTACGGTAAACTGCCCACTT
GGCAGTACATCAAGTGTATCATATGCCAAGTCCGCCCCCTATTGACGTCAATGACGGTAAATGGCCCGCC
TGGCATTATGCCCAGTACATGACCTTACGGGACTTTCCTACTTGGCAGTACATCTACGTATTAGTCATCG
CTATTACCATGGTGATGCGGTTTTGGCAGTACACCAATGGGCGTGGATAGCGGTTTGACTCACGGGGATT
TCCAAGTCTCCACCCCATTGACGTCAATGGGAGTTTGTTTTGGCACCAAAATCAACGGGACTTTCCAAAA
TGTCGTAATAACCCCGCCCCGTTGACGCAAATGGGCGGTAGGCGTGTACGGTGGGAGGTCTATATAAGCA
GAGCTGGTTTAGTGAACCGTCAGATCACTAGAATCTTTATTGCGGTAGTTTATCACAGTTAAATTGCTAA
CGCAGTCAGTGCTTCTGACACAACAGTCTCGAACTTAAGCTGCAGAAGTTGGTCGTGAGGCACTGGGCAG
GTAAGTATCAAGGTTACAAGACAGGTTTAAGGAGACCAATAGAAACTGGGCTTGTCGAGACAGAGAAGAC
TCTTGCGTTTCTGATAGGCACCTATTGGTCTTACTGACATCCACTTTGCCTTTCTCTCCACAGGTGTCCA
CTCCCAGTTCAATTACAGCTCTTAAGGCTAGAGTATTAATACGACTCACTATAGGGGCGATCGCAACAAG
CTTCGGGAAGATCTGGAGCTAGCGGCGGGGGATCCGGTGGGAATTCGACACCATGCCTACAGCTGAGAGT
GAAGCAAAAGTAAAAACCAAAGTTCGCTTTGAAGAATTGCTTAAGACCCACAGTGATCTAATGCGTGAAA
AGAAAAAACTGAAGAAAAAACTTGTCAGGTCTGAAGAAAACATCTCACCTGACACTATTAGAAGCAATCT
TCACTATATGAAAGAAACTACAAGTGATGATCCCGACACTATTAGAAGCAATCTTCCCCATATTAAAGAA
ACTACAAGTGATGATGTAAGTGCTGCTAACACTAACAACCTGAAGAAGAGCACGAGAGTCACTAAAAACA
AATTGAGGAACACACAGTTAGCAACTGAAAATCCTAATGGTGATGCTAGTGTAGAGGAAGACAAACAAGG
AAAGCCAAATAAAAAGGTGATAAAGACGGTGCCCCAGTTGACTACACAAGACCTGAAACCGGAAACTCCT
GAGAATAAGGTTGATTCTACACACCAGAAAACACATACAAAGCCACAGCCAGGCGTTGATCATCAGAAAA
GTGAGAAGGCAAATGAGGGAAGAGAAGAGACTGATTTAGAAGAGGATGAAGAATTGATGCAAGCATATCA
GTGCCATGTAACTGAAGAAATGGCAAAGGAGATTAAGAGGAAAATAAGAAAGAAACTGAAAGAACAGTTG
ACTTACTTTCCCTCAGATACTTTATTCCATGATGACAAACTAAGCAGTGAAAAAAGGAAAAAGAAAAAGG
AAGTTCCAGTCTTCTCTAAAGCTGAAACAAGTACATTGACCATCTCTGGTGACACAGTTGAAGGTGAACA
AAAGAAAGAATCTTCAGTTAGATCAGTTTCTTCAGATTCTCATCAAGATGATGAAATAAGCTCAATGGAA
CAAAGCACAGAAGACAGCATGCAAGATGATACAAAACCTAAACCAAAAAAAACAAAAAAGAAGACTAAAG
CAGTTGCAGATAATAATGAAGATGTTGATGGTGATGGTGTTCATGAAATAACAAGCCGAGATAGCCCGGT
TTATCCCAAATGTTTGCTTGATGATGACCTTGTCTTGGGAGTTTACATTCACCGAACTGATAGACTTAAG
TCAGATTTTATGATTTCTCACCCAATGGTAAAAATTCATGTGGTTGATGAGCATACTGGTCAATATGTCA
AGAAAGATGATAGTGGACGGCCTGTTTCATCTTACTATGAAAAAGAGAATGTGGATTATATTCTTCCTAT
TATGACCCAGCCATATGATTTTAAACAGTTAAAATCAAGACTTCCAGAGTGGGAAGAACAAATTGTATTT
AATGAAAATTTTCCCTATTTGCTTCGAGGCTCTGATGAGAGTCCTAAAGTCATCCTGTTCTTTGAGATTC
TTGATTTCTTAAGCGTGGATGAAATTAAGAATAATTCTGAGGTTCAAAACCAAGAATGTGGCTTTCGGAA
AATTGCCTGGGCATTTCTTAAGCTTCTGGGAGCCAATGGAAATGCAAACATCAACTCAAAACTTCGCTTG
CAGCTATATTACCCACCTACTAAGCCTCGATCCCCATTAAGTGTTGTTGAGGCATTTGAATGGTGGTCAA
AATGTCCAAGAAATCATTACCCATCAACACTGTACGTAACTGTAAGAGGACTGAAAGTTCCAGACTGTAT
AAAGCCATCTTACCGCTCTATGATGGCTCTTCAGGAGGAAAAAGGTAAACCAGTGCATTGTGAACGTCAC
CATGAGTCAAGCTCAGTAGACACAGAACCTGGATTAGAAGAGTCAAAGGAAGTAATAAAGTGGAAACGAC
TCCCTGGGCAGGCTTGCCGTATCCCAAACAAACACCTCTTCTCACTAAATGCAGGAGAACGAGGATGTTT
TTGTCTTGATTTCTCCCACAATGGAAGAATATTAGCAGCAGCTTGTGCCAGCCGGGATGGATATCCAATT
ATTTTATATGAAATTCCTTCTGGACGTTTCATGAGAGAATTGTGTGGCCACCTCAATATCATTTATGATC
TTTCCTGGTCAAAAGATGATCACTACATCCTTACTTCATCATCTGATGGCACTGCCAGGATATGGAAAAA
TGAAATAAACAATACAAATACTTTCAGAGTTTTACCTCATCCTTCTTTTGTTTACACGGCTAAATTCCAT
CCAGCTGTAAGAGAGCTAGTAGTTACAGGATGCTATGATTCCATGATACGGATATGGAAAGTTGAGATGA
GAGAAGATTCTGCCATATTGGTCCGACAGTTTGATGTTCACAAAAGTTTTATCAACTCACTTTGTTTTGA
TACTGAAGGTCATCATATGTATTCAGGAGATTGTACAGGGGTGATTGTTGTTTGGAATACCTATGTCAAG
ATTAATGATTTGGAACATTCAGTGCACCACTGGACTATAAATAAGGAAATTAAAGAAACTGAGTTTAAGG
GAATTCCAATAAGTTATTTGGAGATTCATCCCAATGGAAAACGTTTGTTAATCCATACCAAAGACAGTAC
TTTGAGAATTATGGATCTCCGGATATTAGTAGCAAGGAAGTTTGTAGGAGCAGCAAATTATCGGGAGAAG
ATTCATAGTACTTTGACTCCATGTGGGACTTTTCTGTTTGCTGGAAGTGAGGATGGTATAGTGTATGTTT
GGAACCCAGAAACAGGAGAACAAGTAGCCATGTATTCTGACTTGCCATTCAAGTCACCCATTCGAGACAT
TTCTTATCATCCATTTGAAAATATGGTTGCATTCTGTGCATTTGGGCAAAATGAGCCAATTCTTCTGTAT
ATTTACGATTTCCATGTTGCCCAGCAGGAGGCTGAAATGTTCAAACGCTACAATGGAACATTTCCATTAC
CTGGAATACACCAAAGTCAAGATGCCCTATGTACCTGTCCAAAACTACCCCATCAAGGCTCTTTTCAGAT
TGATGAATTTGTCCACACTGAAAGTTCTTCAACGAAGATGCAGCTAGTAAAACAGAGGCTTGAAACTGTC
ACAGAGGTGATACGTTCCTGTGCTGCAAAAGTCAACAAAAATCTCTCATTTACTTCACCACCAGCAGTTT
CCTCACAACAGTCTAAGTTAAAGCAGTCAAACATGCTGACCGCTCAAGAGATTCTACATCAGTTTGGTTT
CACTCAGACCGGGATTATCAGCATAGAAAGAAAGCCTTGTAACCATCAGGTAGATACAGCACCAACGGTA
GTGGCTCTTTATGACTACACAGCGAATCGATCAGATGAACTAACCATCCATCGCGGAGACATTATCCGAG
TGTTTTTCAAAGATAATGAAGACTGGTGGTATGGCAGCATAGGAAAGGGACAGGAAGGTTATTTTCCAGC
TAATCATGTGGCTAGTGAAACACTGTATCAAGAACTGCCTCCTGAGATAAAGGAGCGATCCCCTCCTTTA
AGCCCTGAGGAAAAAACTAAAATAGAAAAATCTCCAGCTCCTCAAAAGCAATCAATCAATAAGAACAAGT
CCCAGGACTTCAGACTAGGCTCAGAATCTATGACACATTCTGAAATGAGAAAAGAACAGAGCCATGAGGA
CCAAGGACACATAATGGATACACGGATGAGGAAGAACAAGCAAGCAGGCAGAAAAGTCACTCTAATAGAG
GGCTCGAGCGGTGGGAGCTCCGGTGTGAGCGGCTGGCGGCTGTTCAAGAAGATTAGCTAAGTTTAAACGG
CCGCGACTCTAGACTGCAGGCATGCAAGCTGATTTGGCTGCTGCCACCGCTGAGCAAGGCCGCTTCGAGC
AGACATGATAAGATACATTGATGAGTTTGGACAAACCACAACTAGAATGCAGTGAAAAAAATGCTTTATT
TGTGAAATTTGTGATGCTATTGCTTTATTTGTAACCATTATAAGCTGCAATAAACAAGTTAACAACAACA
ATTGCATTCATTTTATGTTTCAGGTTCAGGGGGAGATGTGGGAGGTTTTTTTAAGCAAGTAAAACCTCTA
CAAATGTGGTAAAATCTTAATTAAGACTTCTAATATAACTTCGTATAGCATACATTATACGAAGTTATGG
TTCCACTGTTGACAATTAATCATCGGCATAGTATATCGGCATAGTATAATACGACAAGGTGAGGAACTAA
ACCCAGGAGGCAGATCATGATTGAACAAGATGGATTGCACGCAGGTTCTCCGGCCGCTTGGGTGGAGAGG
CTATTCGGCTATGACTGGGCACAACAGACAATCGGCTGCTCTGATGCCGCCGTGTTCCGGCTGTCAGCGC
AGGGGCGCCCGGTTCTTTTTGTCAAGACCGACCTGTCCGGTGCCCTGAATGAACTGCAGGACGAGGCAGC
GCGGCTATCGTGGCTGGCCACGACGGGCGTTCCTTGCGCAGCTGTGCTCGACGTTGTCACTGAAGCGGGA
AGGGACTGGCTGCTATTGGGCGAAGTGCCGGGGCAGGATCTCCTGTCATCTCACCTTGCTCCTGCCGAGA
AAGTATCCATCATGGCTGATGCAATGCGGCGGCTGCATACGCTTGATCCGGCTACCTGCCCATTCGACCA
CCAAGCGAAACATCGCATCGAGCGAGCACGTACTCGGATGGAAGCCGGTCTTGTCGATCAGGATGATCTG
GACGAAGAGCATCAGGGGCTCGCGCCAGCCGAACTGTTCGCCAGGCTCAAGGCGCGCATGCCCGACGGCG
AGGATCTCGTCGTGACCCATGGCGATGCCTGCTTGCCGAATATCATGGTGGAAAATGGCCGCTTTTCTGG
ATTCATCGACTGTGGCCGGCTGGGTGTGGCGGACCGCTATCAGGACATAGCGTTGGCTACCCGTGATATT
GCTGAAGAGCTTGGCGGCGAATGGGCTGACCGCTTCCTCGTGCTTTACGGTATCGCCGCTCCCGATTCGC
AGCGCATCGCCTTCTATCGCCTTCTTGACGAGTTCTTCTGATTCGAAATGACCGACCAAGCGACGCCCAA
CCGGTATCAGCTCACTCAAAGGCGGTAATACGGTTATCCACAGAATCAGGGGATAACGCAGGAAAGAACA
TGTGAGCAAAAGGCCAGCAAAAGGCCAGGAACCGTAAAAAGGCCGCGTTGCTGGCGTTTTTCCATAGGCT
CCGCCCCCCTGACGAGCATCACAAAAATCGACGCTCAAGTCAGAGGTGGCGAAACCCGACAGGACTATAA
AGATACCAGGCGTTTCCCCCTGGAAGCTCCCTCGTGCGCTCTCCTGTTCCGACCCTGCCGCTTACCGGAT
ACCTGTCCGCCTTTCTCCCTTCGGGAAGCGTGGCGCTTTCTCATAGCTCACGCTGTAGGTATCTCAGTTC
GGTGTAGGTCGTTCGCTCCAAGCTGGGCTGTGTGCACGAACCCCCCGTTCAGCCCGACCGCTGCGCCTTA
TCCGGTAACTATCGTCTTGAGTCCAACCCGGTAAGACACGACTTATCGCCACTGGCAGCAGCCACTGGTA
ACAGGATTAGCAGAGCGAGGTATGTAGGCGGTGCTACAGAGTTCTTGAAGTGGTGGCCTAACTACGGCTA
CACTAGAAGGACAGTATTTGGTATCTGCGCTCTGCTGAAGCCAGTTACCTTCGGAAAAAGAGTTGGTAGC
TCTTGATCCGGCAAACAAACCACCGCTGGTAGCGGTGGTTTTTTTGTTTGCAAGCAGCAGATTACGCGCA
GAAAAAAAGGATTTCAAGAAGATCCTTTGATCTTTTCTACGGGGTCTGACGCTCAGTGGAACGAAAACTC
ACGTTAAGGGATTTTGGTCATGAGATTATCAAAAAGGATCTTCACCTAGATCCTTTTATAGTCCGGAATC
GTCACACAAAAAACCAACACACAGATGTAATGAAAATAAAGATATTTTATTGCGGCCATCGTGATGGCTA
GAGTTTAGCCCTCCCACACATAACCAGAGGGCAGCAATTCACGAATCCCAACTGCCGTCGGCTGTCCATC
ACTGTCCTTCACTATGGCTTTGATCCCAGGATGCAGATCGAGAAGCACCTGTCGGCACCGTCCGCAGGGG
CTCAAGATGCCCCTGTTCTCATTTCCGATCGCGACGATACAAGTCAGGTTGCCAGCTGCCGCAGCAGCAG
CAGTGCCCAGCACCACGAGTTCTGCACAAGGTCCCCCAGTAAAATGATATACATTGACACCAGTGAAGAT
GCGGCCGTCGCTAGAGAGAGCTGCGCTGGCGACGCTGTAGTCTTCAGAGATGGGGATGCTGTTGATTGTA
GCCGTTGCTCTTTCAATGAGGGTGGATTCTTCTTGAGACAAAGGCTTGGCCATGGTGGCGCTAGTGTCAG
AAGAATCGAGCTTTTTGCAAAAGCCTAGGCCTCCAAAAAAGCCTCCTCACTACTTCTGGAATAGCTCAGA
GGCCGAGGCGGCCTCGGCCTCTGCATAAATAAAAAAAATTAGTCAGCCATGGGGCGGAGAATGGGCGGAA
CTGGGCGGAGTTAGGGGCGGGATGGGCGGAGTTAGGGGCGGGACTATGGTTGCTGACTAATTGAGATGCA
TGCTTTGCATACTTCTGCCTGCTGGGGAGCCTGGGGACTTTCCACACCTGGTTGCTGACTAATTGAGATG
CATGCTTTGCATACTTCTGCCTGCTGGGGAGCCTGGGGACTTTCCACACCCTAACTGACACACATTCCAC
AGCTGGTTCTTTCCGCCTCAGAAGGTACCTAACCAAGTTCCTCTTTCAGAGGTTATTTCAGGCCATGGTG
CTGCGC
