>Addgene plasmid #211266 | pBiT3.1-C_AHI1:1-1196 | depositor partial sequence | sequence record 412010 | Insert sequence
ATGCCTACAGCTGAGAGTGAAGCAAAAGTAAAAACCAAAGTTCGCTTTGAAGAATTGCTTAAGACCCACA
GTGATCTAATGCGTGAAAAGAAAAAACTGAAGAAAAAACTTGTCAGGTCTGAAGAAAACATCTCACCTGA
CACTATTAGAAGCAATCTTCACTATATGAAAGAAACTACAAGTGATGATCCCGACACTATTAGAAGCAAT
CTTCCCCATATTAAAGAAACTACAAGTGATGATGTAAGTGCTGCTAACACTAACAACCTGAAGAAGAGCA
CGAGAGTCACTAAAAACAAATTGAGGAACACACAGTTAGCAACTGAAAATCCTAATGGTGATGCTAGTGT
AGAGGAAGACAAACAAGGAAAGCCAAATAAAAAGGTGATAAAGACGGTGCCCCAGTTGACTACACAAGAC
CTGAAACCGGAAACTCCTGAGAATAAGGTTGATTCTACACACCAGAAAACACATACAAAGCCACAGCCAG
GCGTTGATCATCAGAAAAGTGAGAAGGCAAATGAGGGAAGAGAAGAGACTGATTTAGAAGAGGATGAAGA
ATTGATGCAAGCATATCAGTGCCATGTAACTGAAGAAATGGCAAAGGAGATTAAGAGGAAAATAAGAAAG
AAACTGAAAGAACAGTTGACTTACTTTCCCTCAGATACTTTATTCCATGATGACAAACTAAGCAGTGAAA
AAAGGAAAAAGAAAAAGGAAGTTCCAGTCTTCTCTAAAGCTGAAACAAGTACATTGACCATCTCTGGTGA
CACAGTTGAAGGTGAACAAAAGAAAGAATCTTCAGTTAGATCAGTTTCTTCAGATTCTCATCAAGATGAT
GAAATAAGCTCAATGGAACAAAGCACAGAAGACAGCATGCAAGATGATACAAAACCTAAACCAAAAAAAA
CAAAAAAGAAGACTAAAGCAGTTGCAGATAATAATGAAGATGTTGATGGTGATGGTGTTCATGAAATAAC
AAGCCGAGATAGCCCGGTTTATCCCAAATGTTTGCTTGATGATGACCTTGTCTTGGGAGTTTACATTCAC
CGAACTGATAGACTTAAGTCAGATTTTATGATTTCTCACCCAATGGTAAAAATTCATGTGGTTGATGAGC
ATACTGGTCAATATGTCAAGAAAGATGATAGTGGACGGCCTGTTTCATCTTACTATGAAAAAGAGAATGT
GGATTATATTCTTCCTATTATGACCCAGCCATATGATTTTAAACAGTTAAAATCAAGACTTCCAGAGTGG
GAAGAACAAATTGTATTTAATGAAAATTTTCCCTATTTGCTTCGAGGCTCTGATGAGAGTCCTAAAGTCA
TCCTGTTCTTTGAGATTCTTGATTTCTTAAGCGTGGATGAAATTAAGAATAATTCTGAGGTTCAAAACCA
AGAATGTGGCTTTCGGAAAATTGCCTGGGCATTTCTTAAGCTTCTGGGAGCCAATGGAAATGCAAACATC
AACTCAAAACTTCGCTTGCAGCTATATTACCCACCTACTAAGCCTCGATCCCCATTAAGTGTTGTTGAGG
CATTTGAATGGTGGTCAAAATGTCCAAGAAATCATTACCCATCAACACTGTACGTAACTGTAAGAGGACT
GAAAGTTCCAGACTGTATAAAGCCATCTTACCGCTCTATGATGGCTCTTCAGGAGGAAAAAGGTAAACCA
GTGCATTGTGAACGTCACCATGAGTCAAGCTCAGTAGACACAGAACCTGGATTAGAAGAGTCAAAGGAAG
TAATAAAGTGGAAACGACTCCCTGGGCAGGCTTGCCGTATCCCAAACAAACACCTCTTCTCACTAAATGC
AGGAGAACGAGGATGTTTTTGTCTTGATTTCTCCCACAATGGAAGAATATTAGCAGCAGCTTGTGCCAGC
CGGGATGGATATCCAATTATTTTATATGAAATTCCTTCTGGACGTTTCATGAGAGAATTGTGTGGCCACC
TCAATATCATTTATGATCTTTCCTGGTCAAAAGATGATCACTACATCCTTACTTCATCATCTGATGGCAC
TGCCAGGATATGGAAAAATGAAATAAACAATACAAATACTTTCAGAGTTTTACCTCATCCTTCTTTTGTT
TACACGGCTAAATTCCATCCAGCTGTAAGAGAGCTAGTAGTTACAGGATGCTATGATTCCATGATACGGA
TATGGAAAGTTGAGATGAGAGAAGATTCTGCCATATTGGTCCGACAGTTTGATGTTCACAAAAGTTTTAT
CAACTCACTTTGTTTTGATACTGAAGGTCATCATATGTATTCAGGAGATTGTACAGGGGTGATTGTTGTT
TGGAATACCTATGTCAAGATTAATGATTTGGAACATTCAGTGCACCACTGGACTATAAATAAGGAAATTA
AAGAAACTGAGTTTAAGGGAATTCCAATAAGTTATTTGGAGATTCATCCCAATGGAAAACGTTTGTTAAT
CCATACCAAAGACAGTACTTTGAGAATTATGGATCTCCGGATATTAGTAGCAAGGAAGTTTGTAGGAGCA
GCAAATTATCGGGAGAAGATTCATAGTACTTTGACTCCATGTGGGACTTTTCTGTTTGCTGGAAGTGAGG
ATGGTATAGTGTATGTTTGGAACCCAGAAACAGGAGAACAAGTAGCCATGTATTCTGACTTGCCATTCAA
GTCACCCATTCGAGACATTTCTTATCATCCATTTGAAAATATGGTTGCATTCTGTGCATTTGGGCAAAAT
GAGCCAATTCTTCTGTATATTTACGATTTCCATGTTGCCCAGCAGGAGGCTGAAATGTTCAAACGCTACA
ATGGAACATTTCCATTACCTGGAATACACCAAAGTCAAGATGCCCTATGTACCTGTCCAAAACTACCCCA
TCAAGGCTCTTTTCAGATTGATGAATTTGTCCACACTGAAAGTTCTTCAACGAAGATGCAGCTAGTAAAA
CAGAGGCTTGAAACTGTCACAGAGGTGATACGTTCCTGTGCTGCAAAAGTCAACAAAAATCTCTCATTTA
CTTCACCACCAGCAGTTTCCTCACAACAGTCTAAGTTAAAGCAGTCAAACATGCTGACCGCTCAAGAGAT
TCTACATCAGTTTGGTTTCACTCAGACCGGGATTATCAGCATAGAAAGAAAGCCTTGTAACCATCAGGTA
GATACAGCACCAACGGTAGTGGCTCTTTATGACTACACAGCGAATCGATCAGATGAACTAACCATCCATC
GCGGAGACATTATCCGAGTGTTTTTCAAAGATAATGAAGACTGGTGGTATGGCAGCATAGGAAAGGGACA
GGAAGGTTATTTTCCAGCTAATCATGTGGCTAGTGAAACACTGTATCAAGAACTGCCTCCTGAGATAAAG
GAGCGATCCCCTCCTTTAAGCCCTGAGGAAAAAACTAAAATAGAAAAATCTCCAGCTCCTCAAAAGCAAT
CAATCAATAAGAACAAGTCCCAGGACTTCAGACTAGGCTCAGAATCTATGACACATTCTGAAATGAGAAA
AGAACAGAGCCATGAGGACCAAGGACACATAATGGATACACGGATGAGGAAGAACAAGCAAGCAGGCAGA
AAAGTCACTCTAATAGAG
